>Addgene plasmid #237975 | TRAV18 | addgene full sequence | sequence record 475823 | Addgene NGS Result
AGGCTAGGTGGAGGCTCAGTGATGATAAGTCTGCGATGGTGGATGCATGTGTCATGGTCATAGCTGTTTC
CTGTGTGAAATTGTTATCCGCTCAGAGGGCACAATCCTATTCCGCGCTATCCGACAATCTCCAAGACATT
AGGTGGAGTTCAGTTCGGCGTATGGCATATGTCGCTGGAAAGAACATGTGAGCAAAAGGCCAGCAAAAGG
CCAGGAACCGTAAAAAGGCCGCGTTGCTGGCGTTTTTCCATAGGCTCCGCCCCCCTGACGAGCATCACAA
AAATCGACGCTCAAGTCAGAGGTGGCGAAACCCGACAGGACTATAAAGATACCAGGCGTTTCCCCCTGGA
AGCTCCCTCGTGCGCTCTCCTGTTCCGACCCTGCCGCTTACCGGATACCTGTCCGCCTTTCTCCCTTCGG
GAAGCGTGGCGCTTTCTCATAGCTCACGCTGTAGGTATCTCAGTTCGGTGTAGGTCGTTCGCTCCAAGCT
GGGCTGTGTGCACGAACCCCCCGTTCAGCCCGACCGCTGCGCCTTATCCGGTAACTATCGTCTTGAGTCC
AACCCGGTAAGACACGACTTATCGCCACTGGCAGCAGCCACTGGTAACAGGATTAGCAGAGCGAGGTATG
TAGGCGGTGCTACAGAGTTCTTGAAGTGGTGGCCTAACTACGGCTACACTAGAAGAACAGTATTTGGTAT
CTGCGCTCTGCTGAAGCCAGTTACCTTCGGAAAAAGAGTTGGTAGCTCTTGATCCGGCAAACAAACCACC
GCTGGTAGCGGTGGTTTTTTTGTTTGCAAGCAGCAGATTACGCGCAGAAAAAAAGGATCTCAAGAAGAAG
ATCCTTTGATCTTTTCTACGGGGTCTGACGCTCAGTGGAACGAAAACTCACGTTAAGGGATTTTGGTCAT
GAGATTATCAAAAAGGATCTTCACCTAGATCCTTTTAAATTAAAAATGAAGTTTTAAATCAAGCCCAATC
TGAATAATGTTACAACCAATTAACCAATTCTGATTAGAAAAACTCATCGAGCATCAAATGAAACTGCAAT
TTATTCATATCAGGATTATCAATACCATATTTTTGAAAAAGCCGTTTCTGTAATGAAGGAGAAAACTCAC
CGAGGCAGTTCCATAGGATGGCAAGATCCTGGTATCGGTCTGCGATTCCGACTCGTCCAACATCAATACA
ACCTATTAATTTCCCCTCGTCAAAAATAAGGTTATCAAGTGAGAAATCACCATGAGTGACGACTGAATCC
GGTGAGAATGGCAAAAGTTTATGCATTTCTTTCCAGACTTGTTCAACAGGCCAGCCATTACGCTCGTCAT
CAAAATCACTCGCATCAACCAAACCGTTATTCATTCGTGATTGCGCCTGAGCAAGACGAAATACGCGATC
GCTGTTAAAAGGACAATTACAAACAGGAATCGAATGCAACCGGCGCAGGAACACTGCCAGCGCATCAACA
ATATTTTCACCTGAATCAGGATATTCTTCTAATACCTGGAATGCTGTTTTTCCGGGGATCGCAGTGGTGA
GTAACCATGCATCATCAGGAGTACGGATAAAATGCTTGATGGTCGGAAGAGGCATAAATTCCGTCAGCCA
GTTTAGTCTGACCATCTCATCTGTAACATCATTGGCAACGCTACCTTTGCCATGTTTCAGAAACAACTCT
GGCGCATCGGGCTTCCCATACAAGCGATAGATTGTCGCACCTGATTGCCCGACATTATCGCGAGCCCATT
TATACCCATATAAATCAGCATCCATGTTGGAATTTAATCGCGGCCTCGACGTTTCCCGTTGAATATGGCT
CATAACACCCCTTGTATTACTGTTTATGTAAGCAGACAGTTTTATTGTTCATGATGATATATTTTTATCT
TGTGCAATGTAACATCAGAGATTTTGAGACACGGGCCAGAGCTGCATCGCGCGTTTCGGTGATGACGGTG
AAAACCTCTGACACATGCAGCTCCCGGGACGGTCACAGCTTGTCTGTAAGCGGATGCCGGGAGCAGACAA
GCCCGTCAGGGCGCGTCAGCGGGTGTTGGCTGTTGTTTGTCGCATTATACGAGCGTCCAGGTTGGGATAC
CTGAAACAAAACCCATCGTACGGCCAAGGAAGTCTCCAATAACTGTGATCCACCACAAGCGCCAGGGTTT
TCCCAGTCACGACGTTGTAAAACGACGGCCAGTCATGCATAATCCGCACGCATCTGGAATAAGGAAGTGC
CATTCCGCCTGACCTCTCGAGGTCAAGAGACGGGTCTCACGCCAGAGGTCGCTGTGTTTGAGCCATCAGA
AGCAGAGATCTCCCACACCCAAAAGGCCACACTGGTGTGCCTGGCCACAGGCTTCTACCCCGACCACGTG
GAGCTGAGCTGGTGGGTGAATGGGAAGGAGGTGCACAGTGGGGTCAGCACAGACCCGCAGCCCCTCAAGG
AGCAGCCCGCCCTCAATGACTCCAGATACTGCCTGAGCAGCCGCCTGAGAGTCTCGGCCACCTTCTGGCA
GAACCCCCGCAACCACTTCCGCTGTCAAGTCCAGTTCTACGGGCTCTCGGAGAATGACGAGTGGACCCAG
GATAGGGCCAAACCTGTCACCCAGATCGTCAGCGCCGAGGCCTGGGGTAGAGCAGACTGTGGCTTCACCT
CCGAGTCTTACCAGCAAGGGGTCCTGTCTGCCACCATCCTCTATGAGATCTTGCTAGGGAAGGCCACCTT
GTATGCCGTGCTGGTCAGTGCCCTCGTGCTGATGGCCATGGTCAAGAGAAAGGATTCCAGAGGCGGAAGT
GGAGCAACCAATTTCTCCTTGCTGAAGCAGGCCGGTGACGTTGAGGAAAACCCAGGACCAATGCTGTCTG
CTTCCTGCTCAGGACTTGTGATCTTGTTGATATTCAGAAGGACCAGTGGAGACTCGGTTACCCAGACAGA
AGGCCCAGTTACCCTCCCTGAGAGGGCAGCTCTGACATTAAACTGCACTTATCAGTCCAGCTATTCAACT
TTTCTATTCTGGTATGTCCAGTATCTAAACAAAGAGCCTGAGCTCCTCCTGAAAAGTTCAGAAAACCAGG
AGACAGACAGCAGAGGTTTTCAGGCCAGTCCTATCAAGAGTGACAGTTCCTTCCACCTGGAGAAGCCCTC
GGTGCAGCTGTCGGACAGTGCAGAGACCCGTCTCAGGGTACTCGAG
Features (pLannotate 1.2.2; 6 found; start..end, strand, type, name):
    245..833     -  rep_origin     ori: high-copy-number ColE1/pMB1/pBR322/pUC origin of replication
   1014..1823    -  CDS            KanR: aminoglycoside phosphotransferase; aph(3')-Ia; confers resistance to kanamycin in bacteria or G418 (Geneticin®) in eukaryotes
   1930..1971    +  CDS            rop (fragment): Rop protein, which maintains plasmids at low copy number; rop
   2160..2203    -  CDS            lacZα (fragment): LacZα fragment of β-galactosidase; lacZ fragment
   2282..2794    +  CDS            TRBC2: TRBC2_HUMAN - Also known as TCRBC2 From Homo sapiens (Human).
   2861..3172    +  CDS            TVA1_RABIT (fragment): Experimental evidence at protein level: Swiss-Prot protein existence level 1. From Oryctolagus cuniculus (Rabbit).
