[The description below was written by a language model from this plasmid's Addgene catalogue record and pLannotate feature annotations shown in this document.]
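Description:
TRAV18 is a bacterial cloning plasmid that serves as a modular part for assembling human T-cell receptor (TCR) expression cassettes. It is built on the Twist pTwist Kan High Copy v2 backbone (about 2.3 kb), and the sequenced construct is about 3.2 kb in total. It is propagated in E. coli from a high-copy ColE1/pUC-type origin and selected with kanamycin through an aph(3')-Ia aminoglycoside phosphotransferase gene. Short rop and lacZα fragments annotated in the backbone are vestigial remnants and not functional units. No promoter, polyadenylation signal or other expression element for mammalian cells is annotated, which suggests a storage or donor vector rather than an expression plasmid.

The 941 bp human insert is recorded as TRBC-P2A-TRAV18: a TCR beta-chain constant region, then a P2A self-cleaving peptide, then the alpha-chain variable gene segment TRAV18. The feature table shows two forward-strand coding segments consistent with this order. The first is labelled TRBC2, although the catalogue links the insert to the TRBC1 gene entry, so the record does not settle which constant-region gene is present. The second is matched only by homology to a rabbit TCR alpha variable protein and presumably corresponds to human TRAV18. The P2A is not annotated but would fall in the short gap between them.

In a finished cassette, this block would bridge the beta and alpha chains, with P2A allowing both to be produced from a single transcript. The stated purpose is to generate TCRs by cloning, and the associated publication concerns scalable TCR synthesis and screening for antigen reactivity. The cloning method and any assembly sites are not stated.
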