Addgene plasmid #237975: TRAV18
Purpose: Encodes TRAV18 allele, P2A, and TRBC to generate TCRs via cloning
Depositing lab: Michael Birnbaum. Depositing organization: Massachusetts Institute of Technology. Publication: Scalable TCR synthesis and screening enable antigen reactivity mapping in vitiligo. Gaglione SA, Mukkamala RS, Krishna C, Smith BE, Wadsworth MH 2nd, Jelinsky SA, Perez CR, Schmidt-Hong L, Katz EL, Gellatly KJ, Ali LR, Shen J, Holec PV, Zhao QH, Chan AO, Xu EJK, Kravarik KM, Guzova JA, Dobson CS, Singh H, Garber M, Dougan M, Dougan SK, Harris JE, Winkler A, Birnbaum ME. Immunity. 2026 Feb 10;59(2):477-493.e9. doi: 10.1016/j.immuni.2026.01.001. Epub 2026 Jan 28. PubMed 41610844.
Backbone
  Vector backbone: pTwist Kan High Copy v2
  Backbone manufacturer: Twist
  Backbone size w/o insert (bp): 2255
  Vector type: Synthetic Biology
Growth in bacteria
  Bacterial resistance: Kanamycin, 50 μg/mL
  Growth temperature: 37°C
  Growth strain: DH5alpha
  Copy number: High Copy
Gene/Insert
  Gene/Insert name: TRBC-P2A-TRAV18
  Species: H. sapiens (human)
  Insert size (bp): 941
  Mutation: None
  Entrez Gene: TRAV18 (a.k.a. TCRAV18S1); TRBC1 (a.k.a. BV05S1J2.2, TCRB, TCRBC1)
  Cloning method: Unknown
Terms and licenses: Academic/Nonprofit Terms; Industry Terms: Not Available to Industry
Depositor comments: Please visit https://doi.org/10.1101/2025.04.24.649726 for bioRxiv preprint.
How to cite: TRAV18 was a gift from Michael Birnbaum (Addgene plasmid # 237975 ; http://n2t.net/addgene:237975 ; RRID:Addgene_237975)
